Addgene plasmid #173584: Lenti-sgCdkn2c#2/Cre
Purpose: Expresses a Cdkn2c-targeting gRNA and Cre-recombinase
Depositing lab: Charles Swanton. Depositing organization: University College London. Publication: A functional taxonomy of tumor suppression in oncogenic KRAS-driven lung cancer. Cai H, Chew SK, Li C, Tsai MK, Andrejka L, Murray CW, Hughes NW, Shuldiner EG, Ashkin EL, Tang R, Hung KL, Chen LC, Lee SYC, Yousefi M, Lin WY, Kunder CA, Cong L, McFarland CD, Petrov DA, Swanton C, Winslow MM. Cancer Discov. 2021 Feb 19. pii: 2159-8290.CD-20-1325. doi: 10.1158/2159-8290.CD-20-1325. PubMed 33608386.
Backbone
  Vector backbone: pLL3.3
  Vector type: Lentiviral, Cre/Lox, CRISPR
Growth in bacteria
  Bacterial resistance: Ampicillin, 100 μg/mL
  Growth temperature: 37°C
  Growth strain: NEB Stable
  Copy number: High Copy
Gene/Insert
  Gene/Insert name: gRNA targeting Cdkn2c
  gRNA/shRNA sequence: TGGCGTCCGCAGCTGCCAGG
  Species: M. musculus (mouse)
  Entrez Gene: Cdkn2c (a.k.a. C77269, INK4c, p18, p18-INK4c, p18-INK6, p18INK4c)
  Cloning method: Restriction Enzyme; 5′ cloning site unknown (unknown if destroyed); 3′ cloning site unknown (unknown if destroyed)
Terms and licenses: Academic/Nonprofit Terms; Industry Terms: Not Available to Industry
How to cite: Lenti-sgCdkn2c#2/Cre was a gift from Charles Swanton (Addgene plasmid # 173584 ; http://n2t.net/addgene:173584 ; RRID:Addgene_173584)
