[The description below was written by a language model from this plasmid's Addgene catalogue record and pLannotate feature annotations shown in this document.]
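Description:
Lenti-sgCdkn2c#2/Cre is a lentiviral transfer plasmid built on the pLL3.3 backbone that delivers both a CRISPR guide RNA and Cre recombinase from a single provirus. It is propagated in E. coli as a high-copy plasmid through a ColE1/pUC-type origin and is selected with ampicillin via the β-lactamase gene. The recommended recombination-deficient growth strain is a common choice for repeat-containing LTR vectors.

The viral portion begins with a CMV enhancer/promoter fused to a truncated HIV-1 5' LTR, an arrangement that typically allows Tat-independent transcription of the genomic RNA in packaging cells. This is followed by the Ψ packaging signal with a gag fragment, the Rev response element for nuclear export of the unspliced genome, and the cPPT/CTS, which aids nuclear import. The payload consists of two independent expression units. A human U6 RNA polymerase III promoter drives a guide targeting mouse Cdkn2c (p18INK4c), joined to the S. pyogenes Cas9 gRNA scaffold. A mouse PGK promoter drives Cre. A WPRE downstream enhances transcript expression, and a nef fragment and a second truncated LTR close the provirus.

The plasmid encodes no Cas9, so editing depends on Cas9 supplied by the target cells. The Cre and guide pairing fits use in mice or cells carrying lox-flanked alleles, where Cre would trigger recombination while the guide disrupts Cdkn2c in the same transduced cells. The associated publication concerns functional analysis of tumour suppressors in oncogenic KRAS-driven lung cancer, although the record does not specify the recipient mouse strains. The "#2" in the name suggests it is one of several guides against this gene.
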