Features (pLannotate 1.2.2; 21 found; start..end, strand, type, name):
     41..93      -  misc_feature   bom (fragment): basis of mobility region from pBR322
    248..627     +  enhancer       CMV enhancer: human cytomegalovirus immediate early enhancer
    628..827     +  promoter       CMV promoter: human cytomegalovirus (CMV) immediate early promoter
    845..1025    +  LTR            5' LTR (truncated): truncated 5' long terminal repeat (LTR) from HIV-1
   1072..1197    +  misc_feature   HIV-1 Ψ: packaging signal of human immunodeficiency virus type 1
   1181..1519    +  CDS            HIV-1 gag (fragment): gag protein from human immunodeficiency virus 1; gag
   1694..1927    +  misc_feature   RRE: The Rev response element (RRE) of HIV-1 allows for Rev-dependent mRNA export from the nucleus to the cytoplasm.
   2304..2404    +  CDS            Rev (fragment): human immunodeficiency virus 1 (HIV-1) Rev protein; rev; enhances nuclear export of unspliced and incompletely spliced viral mRNAs
   2454..2571    +  misc_feature   cPPT/CTS: central polypurine tract and central termination sequence of HIV-1
   2653..2893    +  promoter       U6 promoter: RNA polymerase III promoter for human U6 snRNA
   2923..2998    +  misc_RNA       gRNA scaffold: guide RNA scaffold for the Streptococcus pyogenes CRISPR/Cas9 system
   3051..3543    +  promoter       PGK promoter: mouse phosphoglycerate kinase 1 promoter
   3573..4603    +  CDS            Cre (fragment): site-specific recombinase Cre is a site-specific recombinase from bacteriophage P1. Recombination occurs at loxP sequences.
   4636..4659    +  misc_feature   MCS (fragment): pBluescript multiple cloning site
   4659..5247    +  misc_feature   WPRE: woodchuck hepatitis virus posttranscriptional regulatory element
   5248..5267    +  misc_feature   MCS (fragment): pBluescript multiple cloning site
   5269..5769    +  CDS            nef (fragment): NEF_HV1LA - Experimental evidence at protein level: Swiss-Prot protein existence level 1. Extracellular Nef protein targets CD4(+) T-lymphocytes for apoptosis by interacting with CXCR4 surface receptors. From Human immunodeficiency virus type 1 group M subtype B (isolate Lai) (HIV-1).
   5776..5956    +  LTR            5' LTR (truncated): truncated 5' long terminal repeat (LTR) from HIV-1
   6018..6606    -  rep_origin     ori: high-copy-number ColE1/pMB1/pBR322/pUC origin of replication
   6777..7637    -  CDS            AmpR: β-lactamase; bla; confers resistance to ampicillin, carbenicillin, and related antibiotics
   7638..7742    -  promoter       AmpR promoter: bla
>Addgene plasmid #173584 | Lenti-sgCdkn2c#2/Cre | addgene full sequence | sequence record 374617 | Addgene NGS Result
GCCACCTGACGTCGACGGATCGGGAGATCTCCCGATCCCCTATGGTGCACTCTCAGTACAATCTGCTCTG
ATGCCGCATAGTTAAGCCAGTATCTGCTCCCTGCTTGTGTGTTGGAGGTCGCTGAGTAGTGCGCGAGCAA
AATTTAAGCTACAACAAGGCAAGGCTTGACCGACAATTGCATGAAGAATCTGCTTAGGGTTAGGCGTTTT
GCGCTGCTTCGCGATGTACGGGCCAGATATACGCGTTGACATTGATTATTGACTAGTTATTAATAGTAAT
CAATTACGGGGTCATTAGTTCATAGCCCATATATGGAGTTCCGCGTTACATAACTTACGGTAAATGGCCC
GCCTGGCTGACCGCCCAACGACCCCCGCCCATTGACGTCAATAATGACGTATGTTCCCATAGTAACGCCA
ATAGGGACTTTCCATTGACGTCAATGGGTGGAGTATTTACGGTAAACTGCCCACTTGGCAGTACATCAAG
TGTATCATATGCCAAGTACGCCCCCTATTGACGTCAATGACGGTAAATGGCCCGCCTGGCATTATGCCCA
GTACATGACCTTATGGGACTTTCCTACTTGGCAGTACATCTACGTATTAGTCATCGCTATTACCATGGTG
ATGCGGTTTTGGCAGTACATCAATGGGCGTGGATAGCGGTTTGACTCACGGGGATTTCCAAGTCTCCACC
CCATTGACGTCAATGGGAGTTTGTTTTGGCACCAAAATCAACGGGACTTTCCAAAATGTCGTAACAACTC
CGCCCCATTGACGCAAATGGGCGGTAGGCGTGTACGGTGGGAGGTCTATATAAGCAGCGCGTTTTGCCTG
TACTGGGTCTCTCTGGTTAGACCAGATCTGAGCCTGGGAGCTCTCTGGCTAACTAGGGAACCCACTGCTT
AAGCCTCAATAAAGCTTGCCTTGAGTGCTTCAAGTAGTGTGTGCCCGTCTGTTGTGTGACTCTGGTAACT
AGAGATCCCTCAGACCCTTTTAGTCAGTGTGGAAAATCTCTAGCAGTGGCGCCCGAACAGGGACTTGAAA
GCGAAAGGGAAACCAGAGGAGCTCTCTCGACGCAGGACTCGGCTTGCTGAAGCGCGCACGGCAAGAGGCG
AGGGGCGGCGACTGGTGAGTACGCCAAAAATTTTGACTAGCGGAGGCTAGAAGGAGAGAGATGGGTGCGA
GAGCGTCAGTATTAAGCGGGGGAGAATTAGATCGCGATGGGAAAAAATTCGGTTAAGGCCAGGGGGAAAG
AAAAAATATAAATTAAAACATATAGTATGGGCAAGCAGGGAGCTAGAACGATTCGCAGTTAATCCTGGCC
TGTTAGAAACATCAGAAGGCTGTAGACAAATACTGGGACAGCTACAACCATCCCTTCAGACAGGATCAGA
AGAACTTAGATCATTATATAATACAGTAGCAACCCTCTATTGTGTGCATCAAAGGATAGAGATAAAAGAC
ACCAAGGAAGCTTTAGACAAGATAGAGGAAGAGCAAAACAAAAGTAAGACCACCGCACAGCAAGCGGCCG
GCCGCTGATCTTCAGACCTGGAGGAGGAGATATGAGGGACAATTGGAGAAGTGAATTATATAAATATAAA
GTAGTAAAAATTGAACCATTAGGAGTAGCACCCACCAAGGCAAAGAGAAGAGTGGTGCAGAGAGAAAAAA
GAGCAGTGGGAATAGGAGCTTTGTTCCTTGGGTTCTTGGGAGCAGCAGGAAGCACTATGGGCGCAGCGTC
AATGACGCTGACGGTACAGGCCAGACAATTATTGTCTGGTATAGTGCAGCAGCAGAACAATTTGCTGAGG
GCTATTGAGGCGCAACAGCATCTGTTGCAACTCACAGTCTGGGGCATCAAGCAGCTCCAGGCAAGAATCC
TGGCTGTGGAAAGATACCTAAAGGATCAACAGCTCCTGGGGATTTGGGGTTGCTCTGGAAAACTCATTTG
CACCACTGCTGTGCCTTGGAATGCTAGTTGGAGTAATAAATCTCTGGAACAGATTTGGAATCACACGACC
TGGATGGAGTGGGACAGAGAAATTAACAATTACACAAGCTTAATACACTCCTTAATTGAAGAATCGCAAA
ACCAGCAAGAAAAGAATGAACAAGAATTATTGGAATTAGATAAATGGGCAAGTTTGTGGAATTGGTTTAA
CATAACAAATTGGCTGTGGTATATAAAATTATTCATAATGATAGTAGGAGGCTTGGTAGGTTTAAGAATA
GTTTTTGCTGTACTTTCTATAGTGAATAGAGTTAGGCAGGGATATTCACCATTATCGTTTCAGACCCACC
TCCCAACCCCGAGGGGACCCGACAGGCCCGAAGGAATAGAAGAAGAAGGTGGAGAGAGAGACAGAGACAG
ATCCATTCGATTAGTGAACGGATCGGCACTGCGTGCGCCAATTCTGCAGACAAATGGCAGTATTCATCCA
CAATTTTAAAAGAAAAGGGGGGATTGGGGGGTACAGTGCAGGGGAAAGAATAGTAGACATAATAGCAACA
GACATACAAACTAAAGAATTACAAAAACAAATTACAAAAATTCAAAATTTTCGGGTTTATTACAGGGACA
GCAGAGATCCAGTTTGGTTAGTACCGGGCCCGCTCTAGCCCTGCAGGAACTGTTTAAACTGTGAGGGCCT
ATTTCCCATGATTCCTTCATATTTGCATATACGATACAAGGCTGTTAGAGAGATAATTGGAATTAATTTG
ACTGTAAACACAAAGATATTAGTACAAAATACGTGACGTAGAAAGTAATAATTTCTTGGGTAGTTTGCAG
TTTTAAAATTATGTTTTAAAATGGACTATCATATGCTTACCGTAACTTGAAAGTATTTCGATTTCTTGGC
TTTATATATCTTGTGGAAAGGACCAAACACCGTGGCGTCCGCAGCTGCCAGGGTTTTAGAGCTAGAAATA
GCAAGTTAAAATAAGGCTAGTCCGTTATCAACTTGAAAAAGTGGCACCGAGTCGGTGCTTTTTTGTTTGG
CGCGCCTATGGCTTAATTAACATGGCGGCCGCATTCTACCGGGTAGGGGAGGCGCTTTTCCCAAGGCAGT
CTGGAGCATGCGCTTTAGCAGCCCCGCTGGGCACTTGGCGCTACACAAGTGGCCTCTGGCCTCGCACACA
TTCCACATCCACCGGTAGGCGCCAACCGGCTCCGTTCTTTGGTGGCCCCTTCGCGCCACCTTCTACTCCT
CCCCTAGTCAGGAAGTTCCCCCCCGCCCCGCAGCTCGCGTCGTGCAGGACGTGACAAATGGAAGTAGCAC
GTCTCACTAGTCTCGTGCAGATGGACAGCACCGCTGAGCAATGGAAGCGGGTAGGCCTTTGGGGCAGCGG
CCAATAGCAGCTTTGCTCCTTCGCTTTCTGGGCTCAGAGGCTGGGAAGGGGTGGGTCCGGGGGCGGGCTC
AGGGGCGGGCTCAGGGGCGGGGCGGGCGCCCGAAGGTCCTCCGGAGGCCCGGCATTCTGCACGCTTCAAA
AGCGCACGTCTGCCGCGCTGTTCTCCTCTTCCTCATCTCCGGGACCCGGGATGCCCAAGAAGAAGAGGAA
GGTGTCCAATTTACTGACCGTACACCAAAATTTGCCTGCATTACCGGTCGATGCAACGAGTGATGAGGTT
CGCAAGAACCTGATGGACATGTTCAGGGATCGCCAGGCGTTTTCTGAGCATACCTGGAAAATGCTTCTGT
CCGTTTGCCGGTCGTGGGCGGCATGGTGCAAGTTGAATAACCGGAAATGGTTTCCCGCAGAACCTGAAGA
TGTTCGCGATTATCTTCTATATCTTCAGGCGCGCGGTCTGGCAGTAAAAACTATCCAGCAACATTTGGGC
CAGCTAAACATGCTTCATCGTCGGTCCGGGCTGCCACGACCAAGTGACAGCAATGCTGTTTCACTGGTTA
TGCGGCGGATCCGAAAAGAAAACGTTGATGCCGGTGAACGTGCAAAACAGGCTCTAGCGTTCGAACGCAC
TGATTTCGACCAGGTTCGTTCACTCATGGAAAATAGCGATCGCTGCCAGGATATACGTAATCTGGCATTT
CTGGGGATTGCTTATAACACCCTGTTACGTATAGCCGAAATTGCCAGGATCAGGGTTAAAGATATCTCAC
GTACTGACGGTGGGAGAATGTTAATCCATATTGGCAGAACGAAAACGCTGGTTAGCACCGCAGGTGTAGA
GAAGGCACTTAGCCTGGGGGTAACTAAACTGGTCGAGCGATGGATTTCCGTCTCTGGTGTAGCTGATGAT
CCGAATAACTACCTGTTTTGCCGGGTCAGAAAAAATGGTGTTGCCGCGCCATCTGCCACCAGCCAGCTAT
CAACTCGCGCCCTGGAAGGGATTTTTGAAGCAACTCATCGATTGATTTACGGCGCTAAGGATGACTCTGG
TCAGAGATACCTGGCCTGGTCTGGACACAGTGCCCGTGTCGGAGCCGCGCGAGATATGGCCCGCGCTGGA
GTTTCAATACCGGAGATCATGCAAGCTGGTGGCTGGACCAATGTAAATATTGTCATGAACTATATCCGTA
ACCTGGATAGTGAAACAGGGGCAATGGTGCGCCTGCTGGAAGATGGCGATTAGCCATGTTTAAGGGTTCC
GGTTCCACTAGGTACAATTCGATATCAAGCTTATCGATAATCAACCTCTGGATTACAAAATTTGTGAAAG
ATTGACTGGTATTCTTAACTATGTTGCTCCTTTTACGCTATGTGGATACGCTGCTTTAATGCCTTTGTAT
CATGCTATTGCTTCCCGTATGGCTTTCATTTTCTCCTCCTTGTATAAATCCTGGTTGCTGTCTCTTTATG
AGGAGTTGTGGCCCGTTGTCAGGCAACGTGGCGTGGTGTGCACTGTGTTTGCTGACGCAACCCCCACTGG
TTGGGGCATTGCCACCACCTGTCAGCTCCTTTCCGGGACTTTCGCTTTCCCCCTCCCTATTGCCACGGCG
GAACTCATCGCCGCCTGCCTTGCCCGCTGCTGGACAGGGGCTCGGCTGTTGGGCACTGACAATTCCGTGG
TGTTGTCGGGGAAATCATCGTCCTTTCCTTGGCTGCTCGCCTGTGTTGCCACCTGGATTCTGCGCGGGAC
GTCCTTCTGCTACGTCCCTTCGGCCCTCAATCCAGCGGACCTTCCTTCCCGCGGCCTGCTGCCGGCTCTG
CGGCCTCTTCCGCGTCTTCGCCTTCGCCCTCAGACGAGTCGGATCTCCCTTTGGGCCGCCTCCCCGCATC
GATACCGTCGACCTCGATCGAGACCTAGAAAAACATGGAGCAATCACAAGTAGCAATACAGCAGCTACCA
ATGCTGATTGTGCCTGGCTAGAAGCACAAGAGGAGGAGGAGGTGGGTTTTCCAGTCACACCTCAGGTACC
TTTAAGACCAATGACTTACAAGGCAGCTGTAGATCTTAGCCACTTTTTAAAAGAAAAGGGGGGACTGGAA
GGGCTAATTCACTCCCAACGAAGACAAGATATCCTTGATCTGTGGATCTACCACACACAAGGCTACTTCC
CTGATTGGCAGAACTACACACCAGGGCCAGGGATCAGATATCCACTGACCTTTGGATGGTGCTACAAGCT
AGTACCAGTTGAGCAAGAGAAGGTAGAAGAAGCCAATGAAGGAGAGAACACCCGCTTGTTACACCCTGTG
AGCCTGCATGGGATGGATGACCCGGAGAGAGAAGTATTAGAGTGGAGGTTTGACAGCCGCCTAGCATTTC
ATCACATGGCCCGAGAGCTGCATCCGGACTGTACTGGGTCTCTCTGGTTAGACCAGATCTGAGCCTGGGA
GCTCTCTGGCTAACTAGGGAACCCACTGCTTAAGCCTCAATAAAGCTTGCCTTGAGTGCTTCAAGTAGTG
TGTGCCCGTCTGTTGTGTGACTCTGGTAACTAGAGATCCCTCAGACCCTTTTAGTCAGTGTGGAAAATCT
CTAGCAGCATGTGAGCAAAAGGCCAGCAAAAGGCCAGGAACCGTAAAAAGGCCGCGTTGCTGGCGTTTTT
CCATAGGCTCCGCCCCCCTGACGAGCATCACAAAAATCGACGCTCAAGTCAGAGGTGGCGAAACCCGACA
GGACTATAAAGATACCAGGCGTTTCCCCCTGGAAGCTCCCTCGTGCGCTCTCCTGTTCCGACCCTGCCGC
TTACCGGATACCTGTCCGCCTTTCTCCCTTCGGGAAGCGTGGCGCTTTCTCATAGCTCACGCTGTAGGTA
TCTCAGTTCGGTGTAGGTCGTTCGCTCCAAGCTGGGCTGTGTGCACGAACCCCCCGTTCAGCCCGACCGC
TGCGCCTTATCCGGTAACTATCGTCTTGAGTCCAACCCGGTAAGACACGACTTATCGCCACTGGCAGCAG
CCACTGGTAACAGGATTAGCAGAGCGAGGTATGTAGGCGGTGCTACAGAGTTCTTGAAGTGGTGGCCTAA
CTACGGCTACACTAGAAGAACAGTATTTGGTATCTGCGCTCTGCTGAAGCCAGTTACCTTCGGAAAAAGA
GTTGGTAGCTCTTGATCCGGCAAACAAACCACCGCTGGTAGCGGTGGTTTTTTTGTTTGCAAGCAGCAGA
TTACGCGCAGAAAAAAAGGATCTCAAGAAGATCCTTTGATCTTTTCTACGGGGTCTGACGCTCAGTGGAA
CGAAAACTCACGTTAAGGGATTTTGGTCATGAGATTATCAAAAAGGATCTTCACCTAGATCCTTTTAAAT
TAAAAATGAAGTTTTAAATCAATCTAAAGTATATATGAGTAAACTTGGTCTGACAGTTACCAATGCTTAA
TCAGTGAGGCACCTATCTCAGCGATCTGTCTATTTCGTTCATCCATAGTTGCCTGACTCCCCGTCGTGTA
GATAACTACGATACGGGAGGGCTTACCATCTGGCCCCAGTGCTGCAATGATACCGCGAGACCCACGCTCA
CCGGCTCCAGATTTATCAGCAATAAACCAGCCAGCCGGAAGGGCCGAGCGCAGAAGTGGTCCTGCAACTT
TATCCGCCTCCATCCAGTCTATTAATTGTTGCCGGGAAGCTAGAGTAAGTAGTTCGCCAGTTAATAGTTT
GCGCAACGTTGTTGCCATTGCTACAGGCATCGTGGTGTCACGCTCGTCGTTTGGTATGGCTTCATTCAGC
TCCGGTTCCCAACGATCAAGGCGAGTTACATGATCCCCCATGTTGTGCAAAAAAGCGGTTAGCTCCTTCG
GTCCTCCGATCGTTGTCAGAAGTAAGTTGGCCGCAGTGTTATCACTCATGGTTATGGCAGCACTGCATAA
TTCTCTTACTGTCATGCCATCCGTAAGATGCTTTTCTGTGACTGGTGAGTACTCAACCAAGTCATTCTGA
GAATAGTGTATGCGGCGACCGAGTTGCTCTTGCCCGGCGTCAATACGGGATAATACCGCGCCACATAGCA
GAACTTTAAAAGTGCTCATCATTGGAAAACGTTCTTCGGGGCGAAAACTCTCAAGGATCTTACCGCTGTT
GAGATCCAGTTCGATGTAACCCACTCGTGCACCCAACTGATCTTCAGCATCTTTTACTTTCACCAGCGTT
TCTGGGTGAGCAAAAACAGGAAGGCAAAATGCCGCAAAAAAGGGAATAAGGGCGACACGGAAATGTTGAA
TACTCATACTCTTCCTTTTTCAATATTATTGAAGCATTTATCAGGGTTATTGTCTCATGAGCGGATACAT
ATTTGAATGTATTTAGAAAAATAAACAAATAGGGGTTCCGCGCACATTTCCCCGAAAAGT
